>Addgene plasmid #143507 | TFORF1502 | addgene full sequence | sequence record 400420 | Addgene NGS Result
TTAATGTAGTCTTATGCAATACTCTTGTAGTCTTGCAACATGGTAACGATGAGTTAGCAACATGCCTTAC
AAGGAGAGAAAAAGCACCGTGCATGCCGATTGGTGGAAGTAAGGTGGTACGATCGTGCCTTATTAGGAAG
GCAACAGACGGGTCTGACATGGATTGGACGAACCACTGAATTGCCGCATTGCAGAGATATTGTATTTAAG
TGCCTAGCTCGATACATAAACGGGTCTCTCTGGTTAGACCAGATCTGAGCCTGGGAGCTCTCTGGCTAAC
TAGGGAACCCACTGCTTAAGCCTCAATAAAGCTTGCCTTGAGTGCTTCAAGTAGTGTGTGCCCGTCTGTT
GTGTGACTCTGGTAACTAGAGATCCCTCAGACCCTTTTAGTCAGTGTGGAAAATCTCTAGCAGTGGCGCC
CGAACAGGGACTTGAAAGCGAAAGGGAAACCAGAGGAGCTCTCTCGACGCAGGACTCGGCTTGCTGAAGC
GCGCACGGCAAGAGGCGAGGGGCGGCGACTGGTGAGTACGCCAAAAATTTTGACTAGCGGAGGCTAGAAG
GAGAGAGATGGGTGCGAGAGCGTCAGTATTAAGCGGGGGAGAATTAGATCGCGATGGGAAAAAATTCGGT
TAAGGCCAGGGGGAAAGAAAAAATATAAATTAAAACATATAGTATGGGCAAGCAGGGAGCTAGAACGATT
CGCAGTTAATCCTGGCCTGTTAGAAACATCAGAAGGCTGTAGACAAATACTGGGACAGCTACAACCATCC
CTTCAGACAGGATCAGAAGAACTTAGATCATTATATAATACAGTAGCAACCCTCTATTGTGTGCATCAAA
GGATAGAGATAAAAGACACCAAGGAAGCTTTAGACAAGATAGAGGAAGAGCAAAACAAAAGTAAGACCAC
CGCACAGCAAGCGGCCGCTGATCTTCAGACCTGGAGGAGGAGATATGAGGGACAATTGGAGAAGTGAATT
ATATAAATATAAAGTAGTAAAAATTGAACCATTAGGAGTAGCACCCACCAAGGCAAAGAGAAGAGTGGTG
CAGAGAGAAAAAAGAGCAGTGGGAATAGGAGCTTTGTTCCTTGGGTTCTTGGGAGCAGCAGGAAGCACTA
TGGGCGCAGCGTCAATGACGCTGACGGTACAGGCCAGACAATTATTGTCTGGTATAGTGCAGCAGCAGAA
CAATTTGCTGAGGGCTATTGAGGCGCAACAGCATCTGTTGCAACTCACAGTCTGGGGCATCAAGCAGCTC
CAGGCAAGAATCCTGGCTGTGGAAAGATACCTAAAGGATCAACAGCTCCTGGGGATTTGGGGTTGCTCTG
GAAAACTCATTTGCACCACTGCTGTGCCTTGGAATGCTAGTTGGAGTAATAAATCTCTGGAACAGATTTG
GAATCACACGACCTGGATGGAGTGGGACAGAGAAATTAACAATTACACAAGCTTAATACACTCCTTAATT
GAAGAATCGCAAAACCAGCAAGAAAAGAATGAACAAGAATTATTGGAATTAGATAAATGGGCAAGTTTGT
GGAATTGGTTTAACATAACAAATTGGCTGTGGTATATAAAATTATTCATAATGATAGTAGGAGGCTTGGT
AGGTTTAAGAATAGTTTTTGCTGTACTTTCTATAGTGAATAGAGTTAGGCAGGGATATTCACCATTATCG
TTTCAGACCCACCTCCCAACCCCGAGGGGACCCATGCATTGCATCTCAATTAGTCAGCAACCAGGTGTGG
AAAGTCCCCAGGCTCCCCAGCAGGCAGAAGTATGCAAAGCATGCGTCTCAATTAGTCAGCAACCATAGTC
CCGCCCCTAACTCCGCCCATCCCGCCCCTAACTCCGCCCAGTTCCGCCCATTCTCCGCCCCATGGCTGAC
TAATTTTTTTTATTTATGCAGAGGCCGAGGCCGCCTCGGCCTCTGAGCTATTCCAGAAGTAGTGAGGAGG
CTTTTTTGGAGGCCTAGGCTTTTGCAAAAAGCTTTCTAGAGGTACCACCGGAGCTTACCATGACCGAGTA
CAAGCCCACGGTGCGCCTCGCCACCCGCGACGACGTCCCCAGGGCCGTACGCACCCTCGCCGCCGCGTTC
GCCGACTACCCCGCCACGCGCCACACCGTCGATCCGGACCGCCACATCGAGCGGGTCACCGAGCTGCAAG
AACTCTTCCTCACGCGCGTCGGGCTCGACATCGGCAAGGTGTGGGTCGCGGACGACGGCGCCGCCGTGGC
GGTCTGGACCACGCCGGAGAGCGTCGAAGCGGGGGCGGTGTTCGCCGAGATCGGCCCGCGCATGGCCGAG
TTGAGCGGTTCCCGGCTGGCCGCGCAGCAACAGATGGAAGGCCTCCTGGCGCCGCACCGGCCCAAGGAGC
CCGCGTGGTTCCTGGCCACCGTCGGCGTCTCGCCCGACCACCAGGGCAAGGGTCTGGGCAGCGCCGTCGT
GCTCCCCGGAGTGGAGGCGGCCGAGCGCGCCGGGGTGCCCGCCTTCCTGGAGACCTCCGCGCCCCGCAAC
CTCCCCTTCTACGAGCGGCTCGGCTTCACCGTCACCGCCGACGTCGAGGTGCCCGAAGGACCGCGCACCT
GGTGCATGACCCGCAAGCCCGGTGCCAGTTAACGAATTCTAGATCTTGAGACAAATGGCAGTATTCATCC
ACAATTTTAAAAGAAAAGGGGGGATTGGGGGGTACAGTGCAGGGGAAAGAATAGTAGACATAATAGCAAC
AGACATACAAACTAAAGAATTACAAAAACAAATTACAAAAATTCAAAATTTTCGGGTTTATTACAGGGAC
AGCAGAGATCCACTTTGGCGCCGGCTCGAGGCCTGCAGGTGCAAAGATGGATAAAGTTTTAAACAGAGAG
GAATCTTTGCAGCTAATGGACCTTCTAGGTCTTGAAAGGAGTGGGAATTGGCTCCGGTGCCCGTCAGTGG
GCAGAGCGCACATCGCCCACAGTCCCCGAGAAGTTGGGGGGAGGGGTCGGCAATTGAACCGGTGCCTAGA
GAAGGTGGCGCGGGGTAAACTGGGAAAGTGATGTCGTGTACTGGCTCCGCCTTTTTCCCGAGGGTGGGGG
AGAACCGTATATAAGTGCAGTAGTCGCCGTGAACGTTCTTTTTCGCAACGGGTTTGCCGCCAGAACACAG
GTAAGTGCCGTGTGTGGTTCCCGCGGGCCTGGCCTCTTTACGGGTTATGGCCCTTGCGTGCCTTGAATTA
CTTCCACCTGGCTGCAGTACGTGATTCTTGATCCCGAGCTTCGGGTTGGAAGTGGGTGGGAGAGTTCGAG
GCCTTGCGCTTAAGGAGCCCCTTCGCCTCGTGCTTGAGTTGAGGCCTGGCCTGGGCGCTGGGGCCGCCGC
GTGCGAATCTGGTGGCACCTTCGCGCCTGTCTCGCTGCTTTCGATAAGTCTCTAGCCATTTAAAATTTTT
GATGACCTGCTGCGACGCTTTTTTTCTGGCAAGATAGTCTTGTAAATGCGGGCCAAGATCTGCACACTGG
TATTTCGGTTTTTGGGGCCGCGGGCGGCGACGGGGCCCGTGCGTCCCAGCGCACATGTTCGGCGAGGCGG
GGCCTGCGAGCGCGGCCACCGAGAATCGGACGGGGGTAGTCTCAAGCTGGCCGGCCTGCTCTGGTGCCTG
GCCTCGCGCCGCCGTGTATCGCCCCGCCCTGGGCGGCAAGGCTGGCCCGGTCGGCACCAGTTGCGTGAGC
GGAAAGATGGCCGCTTCCCGGCCCTGCTGCAGGGAGCTCAAAATGGAGGACGCGGCGCTCGGGAGAGCGG
GCGGGTGAGTCACCCACACAAAGGAAAAGGGCCTTTCCGTCCTCAGCCGTCGCTTCATGTGACTCCACGG
AGTACCGGGCGCCGTCCAGGCACCTCGATTAGTTCTCGAGCTTTTGGAGTACGTCGTCTTTAGGTTGGGG
GGAGGGGTTTTATGCGATGGAGTTTCCCCACACTGAGTGGGTGGAGACTGAAGTTAGGCCAGCTTGGCAC
TTGATGTAATTCTCCTTGGAATTTGCCCTTTTTGAGTTTGGATCTTGGTTCATTCTCAAGCCTCAGACAG
TGGTTCAAAGTTTTTTTCTTCCATTTCAGGTGTCGTGAGGCTAGCACCGCCACCATGTCCCTGGTAGATT
TGGGAAAGAAGCTTTTAGAAGCGGCACGAGCAGGTCAAGATGATGAAGTTCGTATTTTGATGGCAAATGG
AGCTCCCTTTACTACAGACTGGCTGGGAACTTCTCCACTTCATCTAGCAGCACAGTATGGTCATTATTCC
ACCACAGAGGTACTGCTGCGAGCTGGTGTGAGCAGAGATGCCAGAACCAAAGTGGACCGAACACCATTAC
ATATGGCAGCTTCTGAGGGCCATGCCAGCATAGTAGAGGTTTTACTTAAGCATGGTGCTGATGTCAATGC
AAAGGACATGTTAAAGATGACAGCTCTCCATTGGGCCACAGAACACAATCATCAAGAGGTGGTGGAACTT
TTAATCAAATATGGTGCTGATGTACACACGCAAAGTAAATTTTGTAAAACTGCATTTGATATTTCAATAG
ACAATGGAAATGAAGATTTAGCAGAGATATTACAGATTGCTATGCAGAACCAAATCAACACAAACCCAGA
GAGTCCTGACACTGTGACAATACATGCTGCAACACCACAGTTTATCATTGGACCTGGAGGGGTGGTGAAC
CTAACAGATGAAACGGGTGTATCTGCTGTTCAGTTTGGAAACTCTTCTACATCAGTATTAGCTACATTAG
CTGCCTTAGCTGAAGCATCTGCTCCATTGTCCAATTCTTCAGAAACTCCAGTAGTGGCCACAGAAGAAGT
AGTTACTGCAGAATCTGTGGATGGTGCCATTCAGCAAGTAGTTAGTTCAGGGGGTCAGCAAGTCATCACA
ATAGTTACAGATGGAATTCAGCTTGGAAATTTGCACTCTATTCCAACCAGTGGAATTGGTCAGCCCATCA
TTGTGACCATGCCAGATGGACAACAAGTATTAACAGTACCAGCAACAGACATTGCTGAAGAAACTGTTAT
AAGTGAAGAACCACCAGCTAAGAGACAATGTATCGAAATAATTGAAAACCGGGTGGAATCTGCAGAAATA
GAAGAGAGAGAAGCTCTTCAGAAACAGCTGGATGAAGCAAATCGAGAAGCACAAAAATATCGACAGCAGC
TCCTAAAGAAAGAACAGGAAGCAGAGGCCTACAGACAGAAGTTGGAAGCTATGACTCGTCTTCAGACTAA
TAAAGAAGCTGTTTAGTAATGAACTAGTCCGTAACTTGAAAGTATTTCGATTTCTTGGCTTTATATATCT
TGTGGAAAGGACGACCGTGCTCCGCCGTCTTTGGAAACACGCGTTAAGTCGACAATCAACCTCTGGATTA
CAAAATTTGTGAAAGATTGACTGGTATTCTTAACTATGTTGCTCCTTTTACGCTATGTGGATACGCTGCT
TTAATGCCTTTGTATCATGCTATTGCTTCCCGTATGGCTTTCATTTTCTCCTCCTTGTATAAATCCTGGT
TGCTGTCTCTTTATGAGGAGTTGTGGCCCGTTGTCAGGCAACGTGGCGTGGTGTGCACTGTGTTTGCTGA
CGCAACCCCCACTGGTTGGGGCATTGCCACCACCTGTCAGCTCCTTTCCGGGACTTTCGCTTTCCCCCTC
CCTATTGCCACGGCGGAACTCATCGCCGCCTGCCTTGCCCGCTGCTGGACAGGGGCTCGGCTGTTGGGCA
CTGACAATTCCGTGGTGTTGTCGGGGAAATCATCGTCCTTTCCTTGGCTGCTCGCCTGTGTTGCCACCTG
GATTCTGCGCGGGACGTCCTTCTGCTACGTCCCTTCGGCCCTCAATCCAGCGGACCTTCCTTCCCGCGGC
CTGCTGCCGGCTCTGCGGCCTCTTCCGCGTCTTCGCCTTCGCCCTCAGACGAGTCGGATCTCCCTTTGGG
CCGCCTCCCCGCGTCGACTTTAAGACCAATGACTTACAAGGCAGCTGTAGATCTTAGCCACTTTTTAAAA
GAAAAGGGGGGACTGGAAGGGCTAATTCACTCCCAACGAAGACAAGATCTGCTTTTTGCTTGTACTGGGT
CTCTCTGGTTAGACCAGATCTGAGCCTGGGAGCTCTCTGGCTAACTAGGGAACCCACTGCTTAAGCCTCA
ATAAAGCTTGCCTTGAGTGCTTCAAGTAGTGTGTGCCCGTCTGTTGTGTGACTCTGGTAACTAGAGATCC
CTCAGACCCTTTTAGTCAGTGTGGAAAATCTCTAGCAGTACGTATAGTAGTTCATGTCATCTTATTATTC
AGTATTTATAACTTGCAAAGAAATGAATATCAGAGAGTGAGAGGAACTTGTTTATTGCAGCTTATAATGG
TTACAAATAAAGCAATAGCATCACAAATTTCACAAATAAAGCATTTTTTTCACTGCATTCTAGTTGTGGT
TTGTCCAAACTCATCAATGTATCTTATCATGTCTGGCTCTAGCTATCCCGCCCCTAACTCCGCCCATCCC
GCCCCTAACTCCGCCCAGTTCCGCCCATTCTCCGCCCCATGGCTGACTAATTTTTTTTATTTATGCAGAG
GCCGAGGCCGCCTCGGCCTCTGAGCTATTCCAGAAGTAGTGAGGAGGCTTTTTTGGAGGCCTAGGGACGT
ACCCAATTCGCCCTATAGTGAGTCGTATTACGCGCGCTCACTGGCCGTCGTTTTACAACGTCGTGACTGG
GAAAACCCTGGCGTTACCCAACTTAATCGCCTTGCAGCACATCCCCCTTTCGCCAGCTGGCGTAATAGCG
AAGAGGCCCGCACCGATCGCCCTTCCCAACAGTTGCGCAGCCTGAATGGCGAATGGG
[124 nt withheld, positions 6848-6971]
C
[91 nt withheld, positions 6973-7063]
A
[49 nt withheld, positions 7065-7113]
CCTTTGACGTTGGAGTCCACGTTCTTT
[37 nt withheld, positions 7141-7177]
ACCCTATCTCGGTCTATTCTTTTGATTTATAAGGGATTTTGCCGATTTCGGCCTATTGGTTAAAAAATGA
GCTGATTTAACAAAAATTTAACGCGAATTTTAACAAAATATTAACGCTTACAATTTAGGTGGCACTTTTC
GGGGAAATGTGCGCGGAACCCCTATTTGTTTATTTTTCTAAATACATTCAAATATGTATCCGCTCATGAG
ACAATAACCCTGATAAATGCTTCAATAATATTGAAAAAGGAAGAGTATGAGTATTCAACATTTCCGTGTC
GCCCTTATTCCCTTTTTTGCGGCATTTTGCCTTCCTGTTTTTGCTCACCCAGAAACGCTGGTGAAAGTAA
AAGATGCTGAAGATCAGTTGGGTGCACGAGTGGGTTACATCGAACTGGATCTCAACAGCGGTAAGATCCT
TGAGAGTTTTCGCCCCGAAGAACGTTTTCCAATGATGAGCACTTTTAAAGTTCTGCTATGTGGCGCGGTA
TTATCCCGTATTGACGCCGGGCAAGAGCAACTCGGTCGCCGCATACACTATTCTCAGAATGACTTGGTTG
AGTACTCACCAGTCACAGAAAAGCATCTTACGGATGGCATGACAGTAAGAGAATTATGCAGTGCTGCCAT
AACCATGAGTGATAACACTGCGGCCAACTTACTTCTGACAACGATCGGAGGACCGAAGGAGCTAACCGCT
TTTTTGCACAACATGGGGGATCATGTAACTCGCCTTGATCGTTGGGAACCGGAGCTGAATGAAGCCATAC
CAAACGACGAGCGTGACACCACGATGCCTGTAGCAATGGCAACAACGTTGCGCAAACTATTAACTGGCGA
ACTACTTACTCTAGCTTCCCGGCAACAATTAATAGACTGGATGGAGGCGGATAAAGTTGCAGGACCACTT
CTGCGCTCGGCCCTTCCGGCTGGCTGGTTTATTGCTGATAAATCTGGAGCCGGTGAGCGTGGGTCTCGCG
GTATCATTGCAGCACTGGGGCCAGATGGTAAGCCCTCCCGTATCGTAGTTATCTACACGACGGGGAGTCA
GGCAACTATGGATGAACGAAATAGACAGATCGCTGAGATAGGTGCCTCACTGATTAAGCATTGGTAACTG
TCAGACCAAGTTTACTCATATATACTTTAGATTGATTTAAAACTTCATTTTTAATTTAAAAGGATCTAGG
TGAAGATCCTTTTTGATAATCTCATGACCAAAATCCCTTAACGTGAGTTTTCGTTCCACTGAGCGTCAGA
CCCCGTAGAAAAGATCAAAGGATCTTCTTGAGATCCTTTTTTTCTGCGCGTAATCTGCTGCTTGCAAACA
AAAAAACCACCGCTACCAGCGGTGGTTTGTTTGCCGGATCAAGAGCTACCAACTCTTTTTCCGAAGGTAA
CTGGCTTCAGCAGAGCGCAGATACCAAATACTGTTCTTCTAGTGTAGCCGTAGTTAGGCCACCACTTCAA
GAACTCTGTAGCACCGCCTACATACCTCGCTCTGCTAATCCTGTTACCAGTGGCTGCTGCCAGTGGCGAT
AAGTCGTGTCTTACCGGGTTGGACTCAAGACGATAGTTACCGGATAAGGCGCAGCGGTCGGGCTGAACGG
GGGGTTCGTGCACACAGCCCAGCTTGGAGCGAACGACCTACACCGAACTGAGATACCTACAGCGTGAGCT
ATGAGAAAGCGCCACGCTTCCCGAAGGGAGAAAGGCGGACAGGTATCCGGTAAGCGGCAGGGTCGGAACA
GGAGAGCGCACGAGGGAGCTTCCAGGGGGAAACGCCTGGTATCTTTATAGTCCTGTCGGGTTTCGCCACC
TCTGACTTGAGCGTCGATTTTTGTGATGCTCGTCAGGGGGGCGGAGCCTATGGAAAAACGCCAGCAACGC
GGCCTTTTTACGGTTCCTGGCCTTTTGCTGGCCTTTTGCTCACATGTTCTTTCCTGCGTTATCCCCTGAT
TCTGTGGATAACCGTATTACCGCCTTTGAGTGAGCTGATACCGCTCGCCGCAGCCGAACGACCGAGCGCA
GCGAGTCAGTGAGCGAGGAAGCGGAAGAGCGCCCAATACGCAAACCGCCTCTCCCCGCGCGTTGGCCGAT
TCATTAATGCAGCTGGCACGACAGGTTTCCCGACTGGAAAGCGGGCAGTGAGCGCAACGCAATTAATGTG
AGTTAGCTCACTCATTAGGCACCCCAGGCTTTACACTTTATGCTTCCGGCTCGTATGTTGTGTGGAATTG
TGAGCGGATAACAATTTCACACAGGAAACAGCTATGACCATGATTACGCCAAGCGCGCAATTAACCCTCA
CTAAAGGGAACAAAAGCTGGAGCTGCAAGC
Features (pLannotate 1.2.2; 31 found; start..end, strand, type, name):
      5..231     +  promoter       RSV promoter: Rous sarcoma virus enhancer/promoter
    232..412     +  LTR            5' LTR (truncated): truncated 5' long terminal repeat (LTR) from HIV-1
    459..584     +  misc_feature   HIV-1 Ψ: packaging signal of human immunodeficiency virus type 1
    568..931     +  CDS            HIV-1 gag (fragment): gag protein from human immunodeficiency virus 1; gag
   1077..1310    +  misc_feature   RRE: The Rev response element (RRE) of HIV-1 allows for Rev-dependent mRNA export from the nucleus to the cytoplasm.
   1687..1713    +  CDS            Rev (fragment): human immunodeficiency virus 1 (HIV-1) Rev protein; rev; enhances nuclear export of unspliced and incompletely spliced viral mRNAs
   1720..1743    +  promoter       SV40 promoter (fragment): SV40 early promoter
   1744..1815    +  promoter       SV40 promoter (fragment): SV40 enhancer and early promoter
   1839..1974    +  rep_origin     SV40 ori: SV40 origin of replication
   2020..2616    +  CDS            PuroR (fragment): puromycin N-acetyltransferase; pac from Streptomyces; confers resistance to puromycin
   2665..2782    +  misc_feature   cPPT/CTS: central polypurine tract and central termination sequence of HIV-1
   2847..2913    +  CDS            small t antigen (fragment): SV40 (simian virus 40) small t antigen
   2920..4098    +  promoter       EF-1α promoter: strong constitutive promoter for human elongation factor EF-1α
   4115..5263    +  CDS            GABPB1: GABP1_BOVIN - Also known as GABPB2. Experimental evidence at transcript level: Swiss-Prot protein existence level 2. Transcription factor capable of interacting with purine rich repeats (GA repeats). Acts as a a master regulator of nuclear-encoded mitochondrial genes. From Bos taurus (Bovine).
   5279..5332    +  promoter       U6 promoter (fragment): RNA polymerase III promoter for human U6 snRNA
   5374..5962    +  misc_feature   WPRE: woodchuck hepatitis virus posttranscriptional regulatory element
   6013..6032    +  misc_feature   cPPT/CTS (fragment): central polypurine tract and central termination sequence of HIV-1
   6034..6267    +  LTR            3' LTR (ΔU3): self-inactivating 3' long terminal repeat (LTR) from HIV-1
   6345..6466    +  polyA_signal   SV40 poly(A) signal: SV40 polyadenylation signal
   6506..6641    +  rep_origin     SV40 ori: SV40 origin of replication
   6662..6680    -  promoter       T7 promoter: promoter for bacteriophage T7 RNA polymerase
   6688..6843    +  CDS            lacZα (fragment): LacZα fragment of β-galactosidase; lacZ fragment
   6848..7276    +  rep_origin     f1 ori (sequence partly withheld): f1 bacteriophage origin of replication; arrow indicates direction of (+) strand synthesis
   7329..7433    +  promoter       AmpR promoter: bla
   7434..8294    +  CDS            AmpR: β-lactamase; bla; confers resistance to ampicillin, carbenicillin, and related antibiotics
   8465..9053    +  rep_origin     ori: high-copy-number ColE1/pMB1/pBR322/pUC origin of replication
   9236..9328    +  CDS            lacI (fragment): lac repressor; lacI; The lac repressor binds to the lac operator to inhibit transcription in E. coli. This inhibition can be relieved by adding lactose or isopropyl-β-D-thiogalactopyranoside (IPTG).
   9341..9362    +  protein_bind   CAP binding site: CAP binding activates transcription in the presence of cAMP. E. coli catabolite activator protein
   9377..9407    +  promoter       lac promoter: promoter for the E. coli lac operon
   9415..9431    +  protein_bind   lac operator: The lac repressor binds to the lac operator to inhibit transcription in E. coli. This inhibition can be relieved by adding lactose or isopropyl-β-D-thiogalactopyranoside (IPTG). lac repressor encoded by lacI
   9476..9494    +  promoter       T3 promoter: promoter for bacteriophage T3 RNA polymerase
