[The description below was written by a language model from this plasmid's Addgene catalogue record and pLannotate feature annotations shown in this document.]
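Description:
TFORF1502 is a third-generation-style, self-inactivating lentiviral expression plasmid built on the pLX_TRC317 backbone and carrying the human transcription factor gene GABPB1 as a barcoded open reading frame. It is one member of a large collection of transcription factor overexpression constructs in which each ORF is paired with a unique 24-bp barcode, so that the identity of the factor delivered to a cell can be read out in pooled screens. In bacteria the plasmid is maintained through a high-copy ColE1/pUC-type origin and selected with ampicillin via the β-lactamase gene. An f1 origin and remnants of a lac/T7/T3 cloning region are also present in the backbone. The depositor notes that the plasmid can recombine during propagation, as is common for LTR-containing vectors.

The viral portion begins with an RSV promoter fused to a truncated HIV-1 5' LTR, which drives Tat-independent production of the genomic RNA. It is followed by the Ψ packaging signal with a gag fragment, the Rev response element for nuclear export, a cPPT/CTS element, and a ΔU3 3' LTR that inactivates the LTR promoter after integration. Within this frame, an SV40 early promoter drives the puromycin N-acetyltransferase gene for selection of transduced mammalian cells, and a separate EF-1α promoter drives the GABPB1 ORF. The automated annotation matched this ORF to the bovine orthologue, although the catalogue lists the insert as human. A WPRE downstream of the ORF enhances transcript stability and expression. The barcode is not annotated in the feature table, so its exact position is not stated. The construct is intended for stable overexpression of GABPB1, for example in directed differentiation screens.
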