Addgene plasmid #143507: TFORF1502
Purpose: Lentiviral vector for overexpressing transcription factor ORFs with unique 24-bp barcodes. Barcodes facilitate identification of transcription factors in pooled screens.
Depositing lab: Feng Zhang. Depositing organization: Broad Institute. Publication: A transcription factor atlas of directed differentiation. Joung J, Ma S, Tay T, Geiger-Schuller KR, Kirchgatterer PC, Verdine VK, Guo B, Arias-Garcia MA, Allen WE, Singh A, Kuksenko O, Abudayyeh OO, Gootenberg JS, Fu Z, Macrae RK, Buenrostro JD, Regev A, Zhang F. Cell. 2023 Jan 5;186(1):209-229.e26. doi: 10.1016/j.cell.2022.11.026. PubMed 36608654.
Backbone
  Vector backbone: pLX_TRC317
  Backbone manufacturer: Broad Institute Genetic Perturbation Platform
  Backbone size w/o insert (bp): 8264
  Vector type: Mammalian Expression, Lentiviral
  Selectable markers: Puromycin
Growth in bacteria
  Bacterial resistance: Ampicillin, 100 μg/mL
  Growth temperature: 37°C
  Growth strain: NEB Stable
  Copy number: High Copy
Gene/Insert
  Gene/Insert name: GABPB1
  Species: H. sapiens (human)
  Insert size (bp): 1253
  Entrez Gene: GABPB1 (a.k.a. BABPB2, E4TF1, E4TF1-47, E4TF1-53, E4TF1B, GABPB, GABPB-1, GABPB2, NRF2B1, NRF2B2)
  Promoter: EF1a
  Cloning method: Unknown
  Sequencing primers: 5′ GGGTGGAGACTGAAGTTAGGCCAG; 3′ CACATAGCGTAAAAGGAGCAACATAG
Terms and licenses: Academic/Nonprofit Terms; Industry Terms: Not Available to Industry
Depositor comments: NM_016654,XM_017022053,ENST00000380877 . The transcription factor ORF portion of this plasmid was synthesized by Genewiz. Please test multiple small colonies in case of plasmid recombination. To make this collection available in a timely manner, a portion of this collection was not fully sequenced by Addgene. If an Addgene verified full plasmid sequence is not available, please contact us prior to placing an order to request the full sequence.
How to cite: TFORF1502 was a gift from Feng Zhang (Addgene plasmid # 143507 ; http://n2t.net/addgene:143507 ; RRID:Addgene_143507)
