>Addgene plasmid #143507 | TFORF1502 | depositor partial sequence | sequence record 282651 | Insert
ACCGCCACCATGTCCCTGGTAGATTTGGGAAAGAAGCTTTTAGAAGCGGCACGAGCAGGTCAAGATGATG
AAGTTCGTATTTTGATGGCAAATGGAGCTCCCTTTACTACAGACTGGCTGGGAACTTCTCCACTTCATCT
AGCAGCACAGTATGGTCATTATTCCACCACAGAGGTACTGCTGCGAGCTGGTGTGAGCAGAGATGCCAGA
ACCAAAGTGGACCGAACACCATTACATATGGCAGCTTCTGAGGGCCATGCCAGCATAGTAGAGGTTTTAC
TTAAGCATGGTGCTGATGTCAATGCAAAGGACATGTTAAAGATGACAGCTCTCCATTGGGCCACAGAACA
CAATCATCAAGAGGTGGTGGAACTTTTAATCAAATATGGTGCTGATGTACACACGCAAAGTAAATTTTGT
AAAACTGCATTTGATATTTCAATAGACAATGGAAATGAAGATTTAGCAGAGATATTACAGATTGCTATGC
AGAACCAAATCAACACAAACCCAGAGAGTCCTGACACTGTGACAATACATGCTGCAACACCACAGTTTAT
CATTGGACCTGGAGGGGTGGTGAACCTAACAGATGAAACGGGTGTATCTGCTGTTCAGTTTGGAAACTCT
TCTACATCAGTATTAGCTACATTAGCTGCCTTAGCTGAAGCATCTGCTCCATTGTCCAATTCTTCAGAAA
CTCCAGTAGTGGCCACAGAAGAAGTAGTTACTGCAGAATCTGTGGATGGTGCCATTCAGCAAGTAGTTAG
TTCAGGGGGTCAGCAAGTCATCACAATAGTTACAGATGGAATTCAGCTTGGAAATTTGCACTCTATTCCA
ACCAGTGGAATTGGTCAGCCCATCATTGTGACCATGCCAGATGGACAACAAGTATTAACAGTACCAGCAA
CAGACATTGCTGAAGAAACTGTTATAAGTGAAGAACCACCAGCTAAGAGACAATGTATCGAAATAATTGA
AAACCGGGTGGAATCTGCAGAAATAGAAGAGAGAGAAGCTCTTCAGAAACAGCTGGATGAAGCAAATCGA
GAAGCACAAAAATATCGACAGCAGCTCCTAAAGAAAGAACAGGAAGCAGAGGCCTACAGACAGAAGTTGG
AAGCTATGACTCGTCTTCAGACTAATAAAGAAGCTGTTTAGTAATGAACTAGTCCGTAACTTGAAAGTAT
TTCGATTTCTTGGCTTTATATATCTTGTGGAAAGGACGACCGTGCTCCGCCGTCTTTGGAAAC
