>Addgene plasmid #143507 | TFORF1502 | depositor partial sequence | sequence record 282652 | Barcode
CCGTGCTCCGCCGTCTTTGGAAAC
